Addgene plasmid #46461: pGEX Nsp3-SH2
Depositing lab: Bruce Mayer. Depositing organization: University of Connecticut Health Center. Publication: High-throughput phosphotyrosine profiling using SH2 domains. Machida K, Thompson CM, Dierck K, Jablonowski K, Karkkainen S, Liu B, Zhang H, Nash PD, Newman DK, Nollau P, Pawson T, Renkema GH, Saksela K, Schiller MR, Shin DG, Mayer BJ. Mol Cell. 2007 Jun 22;26(6):899-915. 10.1016/j.molcel.2007.05.031 PubMed 17588523.
Backbone
  Vector backbone: pGEX6P1
  Backbone manufacturer: GE Healthcare Biosciences
  Backbone size w/o insert (bp): 4900
  Vector type: Bacterial Expression
Growth in bacteria
  Bacterial resistance: Ampicillin, 100 μg/mL
  Growth temperature: 37°C
  Growth strain: DH5alpha
  Copy number: Low Copy
Gene/Insert
  Gene/Insert name: Nsp3 (alt names: SH2D3C; CHAT; NSP3; FLJ39664; PRO34088; SH2D3C)
  Species: H. sapiens (human)
  Insert size (bp): 370
  Mutation: contains amino acids 212-330
  Entrez Gene: SH2D3C (a.k.a. CHAT, NSP3, PRO34088, SHEP1)
  Promoter: Tac
  Tag / fusion protein: GST (N terminal on backbone); PreScission (N terminal on backbone)
  Cloning method: Restriction Enzyme; 5′ cloning site BamHI (not destroyed); 3′ cloning site EcoRI (not destroyed)
  Sequencing primers: 5′ pGEX-5; 3′ pGEX-3
Terms and licenses: Academic/Nonprofit Terms; Industry Terms: Not Available to Industry
Depositor comments: The molecular weight of the GST fusion protein is approximately 38.3 kDa
How to cite: pGEX Nsp3-SH2 was a gift from Bruce Mayer (Addgene plasmid # 46461 ; http://n2t.net/addgene:46461 ; RRID:Addgene_46461)
