[The description below was written by a language model from this plasmid's Addgene catalogue record and pLannotate feature annotations shown in this document.]
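Description:
pGEX Nsp3-SH2 is a bacterial expression plasmid built on the pGEX6P1 backbone for producing the SH2 domain of human Nsp3 (SH2D3C, also known as CHAT or SHEP1) as a glutathione S-transferase fusion in E. coli. The insert, about 370 bp and encoding amino acids 212-330 of the protein, was cloned between BamHI and EcoRI sites, both of which are retained. It sits in frame downstream of the Schistosoma japonicum GST coding sequence, with a PreScission protease recognition site between the two so that the GST moiety can be cleaved away after purification. The depositor gives an approximate molecular weight of 38.3 kDa for the intact fusion protein.

Transcription of the fusion is driven by the tac promoter, a strong trp/lac hybrid, followed by a lac operator. The plasmid also carries lacI under the lacIq promoter, so it supplies its own elevated level of lac repressor, keeping expression off until it is induced with IPTG. The plasmid is maintained through a ColE1/pBR322-type origin and selected with ampicillin via the β-lactamase gene. The catalogue lists it as low copy, although the automated annotation labels the origin generically as high copy and finds only a fragment of rop. Remnant backbone elements in the 5,330 nt sequence include bom fragments, a lac promoter/operator with a lacZα segment, and a small yciV fragment.

The associated publication concerns high-throughput phosphotyrosine profiling using SH2 domains, which suggests that this construct is one of a set of GST-SH2 fusions. In that setting the purified protein would serve as an affinity probe for tyrosine-phosphorylated binding sites.
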