Features (pLannotate 1.2.2; 17 found; start..end, strand, type, name):
      6..107     -  CDS            yciV (fragment): RNAAM_ECOLI - Also known as trpH From Escherichia coli (strain K12).
    183..211     +  promoter       tac promoter: strong E. coli promoter; hybrid between the trp and lac UV5 promoters
    219..235     +  protein_bind   lac operator: The lac repressor binds to the lac operator to inhibit transcription in E. coli. This inhibition can be relieved by adding lactose or isopropyl-β-D-thiogalactopyranoside (IPTG). lac repressor encoded by lacI
    258..911     +  CDS            GST26_SCHJA: Experimental evidence at protein level: Swiss-Prot protein existence level 1. GST isoenzymes appear to play a central role in the parasite detoxification system. Other functions are also suspected including a role in increasing the solubility of haematin in the parasite gut. From Schistosoma japonicum (Blood fluke).
    948..1307    +  CDS            SH2D3C (fragment): SH2D3_HUMAN - Also known as NSP3. Experimental evidence at protein level: Swiss-Prot protein existence level 1. [Isoform 2]: May be involved in the BCAR1/CAS-mediated JNK activation pathway. From Homo sapiens (Human).
   1347..1386    +  CDS            rop (fragment): Rop protein, which maintains plasmids at low copy number; rop
   1488..1528    +  misc_feature   bom (fragment): basis of mobility region from pBR322
   1633..1737    +  promoter       AmpR promoter: bla
   1738..2598    +  CDS            AmpR: β-lactamase; bla; confers resistance to ampicillin, carbenicillin, and related antibiotics
   2769..3357    +  rep_origin     ori: high-copy-number ColE1/pMB1/pBR322/pUC origin of replication
   3543..3594    -  misc_feature   bom (fragment): basis of mobility region from pBR322
   3601..3678    +  promoter       lacIq promoter: lacI (mutant); In the lacIq allele, a single base change in the promoter boosts expression of the lacI gene about 10-fold.
   3679..4761    +  CDS            lacI: lac repressor; lacI; The lac repressor binds to the lac operator to inhibit transcription in E. coli. This inhibition can be relieved by adding lactose or isopropyl-β-D-thiogalactopyranoside (IPTG).
   4774..4795    +  protein_bind   CAP binding site: CAP binding activates transcription in the presence of cAMP. E. coli catabolite activator protein
   4810..4840    +  promoter       lac promoter: promoter for the E. coli lac operon
   4848..4864    +  protein_bind   lac operator: The lac repressor binds to the lac operator to inhibit transcription in E. coli. This inhibition can be relieved by adding lactose or isopropyl-β-D-thiogalactopyranoside (IPTG). lac repressor encoded by lacI
   4884..5057    +  CDS            lacZα: LacZα fragment of β-galactosidase; lacZ fragment
>Addgene plasmid #46461 | pGEX Nsp3-SH2 | depositor full sequence | sequence record 65643 | Full Sequence
ACGTTATCGACTGCACGGTGCACCAATGCTTCTGGCGTCAGGCAGCCATCGGAAGCTGTGGTATGGCTGT
GCAGGTCGTAAATCACTGCATAATTCGTGTCGCTCAAGGCGCACTCCCGTTCTGGATAATGTTTTTTGCG
CCGACATCATAACGGTTCTGGCAAATATTCTGAAATGAGCTGTTGACAATTAATCATCGGCTCGTATAAT
GTGTGGAATTGTGAGCGGATAACAATTTCACACAGGAAACAGTATTCATGTCCCCTATACTAGGTTATTG
GAAAATTAAGGGCCTTGTGCAACCCACTCGACTTCTTTTGGAATATCTTGAAGAAAAATATGAAGAGCAT
TTGTATGAGCGCGATGAAGGTGATAAATGGCGAAACAAAAAGTTTGAATTGGGTTTGGAGTTTCCCAATC
TTCCTTATTATATTGATGGTGATGTTAAATTAACACAGTCTATGGCCATCATACGTTATATAGCTGACAA
GCACAACATGTTGGGTGGTTGTCCAAAAGAGCGTGCAGAGATTTCAATGCTTGAAGGAGCGGTTTTGGAT
ATTAGATACGGTGTTTCGAGAATTGCATATAGTAAAGACTTTGAAACTCTCAAAGTTGATTTTCTTAGCA
AGCTACCTGAAATGCTGAAAATGTTCGAAGATCGTTTATGTCATAAAACATATTTAAATGGTGATCATGT
AACCCATCCTGACTTCATGTTGTATGACGCTCTTGATGTTGTTTTATACATGGACCCAATGTGCCTGGAT
GCGTTCCCAAAATTAGTTTGTTTTAAAAAACGTATTGAAGCTATCCCACAAATTGATAAGTACTTGAAAT
CCAGCAAGTATATAGCATGGCCTTTGCAGGGCTGGCAAGCCACGTTTGGTGGTGGCGACCATCCTCCAAA
ATCGGATCTGGAAGTTCTGTTCCAGGGGCCCCTGGGATCCAGCACGGATCTCCGCAGCCATGCCTGGTAC
CATGGCCGCATCCCCCGAGAGGTCTCGGAGACCTTGGTACAACGCAACGGCGACTTCCTCATCCGGGACT
CACTCACCAGCCTGGGCGACTATGTGCTCACGTGCCGCTGGCGCAACCAGGCCTTGCACTTCAAGATCAA
CAAGGTGGTGGTGAAGGCAGGCGAGAGCTACACACACATCCAGTACCTGTTTGAGCAGGAGAGCTTTGAC
CACGTGCCCGCCCTCGTGCGCTATCATGTGGGCAGCCGCAAGGCTGTGTCAGAGCAGAGTGGTGCCATCA
TCTACTGCCCGGTGAACCGCACCTTCCCACTGCGCTACCTCGAGGCCGGAATTCTATGAGCGGCCGCATC
GTGACTGACTGACGATCTGCCTCGCGCGTTTCGGTGATGACGGTGAAAACCTCTGACACATGCAGCTCCC
GGAGACGGTCACAGCTTGTCTGTAAGCGGATGCCGGGAGCAGACAAGCCCGTCAGGGCGCGTCAGCGGGT
GTTGGCGGGTGTCGGGGCGCAGCCATGACCCAGTCACGTAGCGATAGCGGAGTGTATAATTCTTGAAGAC
GAAAGGGCCTCGTGATACGCCTATTTTTATAGGTTAATGTCATGATAATAATGGTTTCTTAGACGTCAGG
TGGCACTTTTCGGGGAAATGTGCGCGGAACCCCTATTTGTTTATTTTTCTAAATACATTCAAATATGTAT
CCGCTCATGAGACAATAACCCTGATAAATGCTTCAATAATATTGAAAAAGGAAGAGTATGAGTATTCAAC
ATTTCCGTGTCGCCCTTATTCCCTTTTTTGCGGCATTTTGCCTTCCTGTTTTTGCTCACCCAGAAACGCT
GGTGAAAGTAAAAGATGCTGAAGATCAGTTGGGTGCACGAGTGGGTTACATCGAACTGGATCTCAACAGC
GGTAAGATCCTTGAGAGTTTTCGCCCCGAAGAACGTTTTCCAATGATGAGCACTTTTAAAGTTCTGCTAT
GTGGCGCGGTATTATCCCGTGTTGACGCCGGGCAAGAGCAACTCGGTCGCCGCATACACTATTCTCAGAA
TGACTTGGTTGAGTACTCACCAGTCACAGAAAAGCATCTTACGGATGGCATGACAGTAAGAGAATTATGC
AGTGCTGCCATAACCATGAGTGATAACACTGCGGCCAACTTACTTCTGACAACGATCGGAGGACCGAAGG
AGCTAACCGCTTTTTTGCACAACATGGGGGATCATGTAACTCGCCTTGATCGTTGGGAACCGGAGCTGAA
TGAAGCCATACCAAACGACGAGCGTGACACCACGATGCCTGCAGCAATGGCAACAACGTTGCGCAAACTA
TTAACTGGCGAACTACTTACTCTAGCTTCCCGGCAACAATTAATAGACTGGATGGAGGCGGATAAAGTTG
CAGGACCACTTCTGCGCTCGGCCCTTCCGGCTGGCTGGTTTATTGCTGATAAATCTGGAGCCGGTGAGCG
TGGGTCTCGCGGTATCATTGCAGCACTGGGGCCAGATGGTAAGCCCTCCCGTATCGTAGTTATCTACACG
ACGGGGAGTCAGGCAACTATGGATGAACGAAATAGACAGATCGCTGAGATAGGTGCCTCACTGATTAAGC
ATTGGTAACTGTCAGACCAAGTTTACTCATATATACTTTAGATTGATTTAAAACTTCATTTTTAATTTAA
AAGGATCTAGGTGAAGATCCTTTTTGATAATCTCATGACCAAAATCCCTTAACGTGAGTTTTCGTTCCAC
TGAGCGTCAGACCCCGTAGAAAAGATCAAAGGATCTTCTTGAGATCCTTTTTTTCTGCGCGTAATCTGCT
GCTTGCAAACAAAAAAACCACCGCTACCAGCGGTGGTTTGTTTGCCGGATCAAGAGCTACCAACTCTTTT
TCCGAAGGTAACTGGCTTCAGCAGAGCGCAGATACCAAATACTGTCCTTCTAGTGTAGCCGTAGTTAGGC
CACCACTTCAAGAACTCTGTAGCACCGCCTACATACCTCGCTCTGCTAATCCTGTTACCAGTGGCTGCTG
CCAGTGGCGATAAGTCGTGTCTTACCGGGTTGGACTCAAGACGATAGTTACCGGATAAGGCGCAGCGGTC
GGGCTGAACGGGGGGTTCGTGCACACAGCCCAGCTTGGAGCGAACGACCTACACCGAACTGAGATACCTA
CAGCGTGAGCTATGAGAAAGCGCCACGCTTCCCGAAGGGAGAAAGGCGGACAGGTATCCGGTAAGCGGCA
GGGTCGGAACAGGAGAGCGCACGAGGGAGCTTCCAGGGGGAAACGCCTGGTATCTTTATAGTCCTGTCGG
GTTTCGCCACCTCTGACTTGAGCGTCGATTTTTGTGATGCTCGTCAGGGGGGCGGAGCCTATGGAAAAAC
GCCAGCAACGCGGCCTTTTTACGGTTCCTGGCCTTTTGCTGGCCTTTTGCTCACATGTTCTTTCCTGCGT
TATCCCCTGATTCTGTGGATAACCGTATTACCGCCTTTGAGTGAGCTGATACCGCTCGCCGCAGCCGAAC
GACCGAGCGCAGCGAGTCAGTGAGCGAGGAAGCGGAAGAGCGCCTGATGCGGTATTTTCTCCTTACGCAT
CTGTGCGGTATTTCACACCGCATAAATTCCGACACCATCGAATGGTGCAAAACCTTTCGCGGTATGGCAT
GATAGCGCCCGGAAGAGAGTCAATTCAGGGTGGTGAATGTGAAACCAGTAACGTTATACGATGTCGCAGA
GTATGCCGGTGTCTCTTATCAGACCGTTTCCCGCGTGGTGAACCAGGCCAGCCACGTTTCTGCGAAAACG
CGGGAAAAAGTGGAAGCGGCGATGGCGGAGCTGAATTACATTCCCAACCGCGTGGCACAACAACTGGCGG
GCAAACAGTCGTTGCTGATTGGCGTTGCCACCTCCAGTCTGGCCCTGCACGCGCCGTCGCAAATTGTCGC
GGCGATTAAATCTCGCGCCGATCAACTGGGTGCCAGCGTGGTGGTGTCGATGGTAGAACGAAGCGGCGTC
GAAGCCTGTAAAGCGGCGGTGCACAATCTTCTCGCGCAACGCGTCAGTGGGCTGATCATTAACTATCCGC
TGGATGACCAGGATGCCATTGCTGTGGAAGCTGCCTGCACTAATGTTCCGGCGTTATTTCTTGATGTCTC
TGACCAGACACCCATCAACAGTATTATTTTCTCCCATGAAGACGGTACGCGACTGGGCGTGGAGCATCTG
GTCGCATTGGGTCACCAGCAAATCGCGCTGTTAGCGGGCCCATTAAGTTCTGTCTCGGCGCGTCTGCGTC
TGGCTGGCTGGCATAAATATCTCACTCGCAATCAAATTCAGCCGATAGCGGAACGGGAAGGCGACTGGAG
TGCCATGTCCGGTTTTCAACAAACCATGCAAATGCTGAATGAGGGCATCGTTCCCACTGCGATGCTGGTT
GCCAACGATCAGATGGCGCTGGGCGCAATGCGCGCCATTACCGAGTCCGGGCTGCGCGTTGGTGCGGATA
TCTCGGTAGTGGGATACGACGATACCGAAGACAGCTCATGTTATATCCCGCCGTCAACCACCATCAAACA
GGATTTTCGCCTGCTGGGGCAAACCAGCGTGGACCGCTTGCTGCAACTCTCTCAGGGCCAGGCGGTGAAG
GGCAATCAGCTGTTGCCCGTCTCACTGGTGAAAAGAAAAACCACCCTGGCGCCCAATACGCAAACCGCCT
CTCCCCGCGCGTTGGCCGATTCATTAATGCAGCTGGCACGACAGGTTTCCCGACTGGAAAGCGGGCAGTG
AGCGCAACGCAATTAATGTGAGTTAGCTCACTCATTAGGCACCCCAGGCTTTACACTTTATGCTTCCGGC
TCGTATGTTGTGTGGAATTGTGAGCGGATAACAATTTCACACAGGAAACAGCTATGACCATGATTACGGA
TTCACTGGCCGTCGTTTTACAACGTCGTGACTGGGAAAACCCTGGCGTTACCCAACTTAATCGCCTTGCA
GCACATCCCCCTTTCGCCAGCTGGCGTAATAGCGAAGAGGCCCGCACCGATCGCCCTTCCCAACAGTTGC
GCAGCCTGAATGGCGAATGGCGCTTTGCCTGGTTTCCGGCACCAGAAGCGGTGCCGGAAAGCTGGCTGGA
GTGCGATCTTCCTGAGGCCGATACTGTCGTCGTCCCCTCAAACTGGCAGATGCACGGTTACGATGCGCCC
ATCTACACCAACGTAACCTATCCCATTACGGTCAATCCGCCGTTTGTTCCCACGGAGAATCCGACGGGTT
GTTACTCGCTCACATTTAATGTTGATGAAAGCTGGCTACAGGAAGGCCAGACGCGAATTATTTTTGATGG
CGTTGGAATT
