>Addgene plasmid #46461 | pGEX Nsp3-SH2 | depositor partial sequence | sequence record 65644 | Insert sequence
GGATCCAGCACGGATCTCCGCAGCCATGCCTGGTACCATGGCCGCATCCCCCGAGAGGTCTCGGAGACCT
TGGTACAACGCAACGGCGACTTCCTCATCCGGGACTCACTCACCAGCCTGGGCGACTATGTGCTCACGTG
CCGCTGGCGCAACCAGGCCTTGCACTTCAAGATCAACAAGGTGGTGGTGAAGGCAGGCGAGAGCTACACA
CACATCCAGTACCTGTTTGAGCAGGAGAGCTTTGACCACGTGCCCGCCCTCGTGCGCTATCATGTGGGCA
GCCGCAAGGCTGTGTCAGAGCAGAGTGGTGCCATCATCTACTGCCCGGTGAACCGCACCTTCCCACTGCG
CTACCTCGAGGCCGGAATTC
