>Addgene plasmid #46461 | pGEX Nsp3-SH2 | addgene partial sequence | sequence record 66714 | pGEX5
GGGGCCCCTGGGATCCAGCACGGATCTCCGCAGCCATGCCTGGTACCATGGCCGCATCCCCCGAGAGGTC
TCGGAGACCTTGGTACAACGCAACGGCGACTTCCTCATCCGGGACTCACTCACCAGCCTGGGCGACTATG
TGCTCACGTGCCGCTGGCGCAACCAGGCCTTGCACTTCAAGATCAACAAGGTGGTGGTGAAGGCAGGCGA
GAGCTACACACACATCCAGTACCTGTTTGAGCAGGAGAGCTTTGACCACGTGCCCGCCCTCGTGCGCTAT
CATGTGGGCAGCCGCAAGGCTGTGTCAGAGCAGAGTGGTGCCATCATCTACTGCCCGGTGAACCGCACCT
TCCCACTGCGCTACCTCGAGGCCGGAATTCTATGAGCGGCCGCATCGTGACTGACTGACGATCTGCCTCG
CGCGTTTCGGTGATGACGGTGAAAACCTCTGACACATGCAGCTCCCGGAGACGGTCACAGCTTGTCTGTA
AGCGGATGCCGGGAGCAGACAAGCCCGTCAGGGCGCGTCAGCGGGTGTTGGCGGGTGTCGGGGCGCAGCC
ATGACCCAGTCACGTAGCGATAGCGGAGTGTATAATTCTTGAAGACGAAAGGGCCTCGTGATACGCCTAT
TTTTATAGGTTAATGTCATGATAATAATGGTTTCTTAGACGTCAGGTGGCACTTTTCGGGGAAATGTGCG
CGGAACCCCTATTTGTTTATTTTTCTAAATACATTCAAATATGTATCCGCTCATGAGACAATAACCCTGA
TAAATGCTTCAATAATATTGAAAAAGGAAGAGTATGAGTATTCAACATTTCCGTGTCGCCCTTATTCCCT
